Addgene plasmid #115406: AAEL011475 CRZ R
Purpose: Expresses Ae. aegypti receptor in mammalian cells
Depositing lab: Leslie Vosshall. Depositing organization: Rockefeller University. Publication: Small-Molecule Agonists of Ae. aegypti Neuropeptide Y Receptor Block Mosquito Biting. Duvall LB, Ramos-Espiritu L, Barsoum KE, Glickman JF, Vosshall LB. Cell. 2019 Feb 7;176(4):687-701.e5. doi: 10.1016/j.cell.2018.12.004. PubMed 30735632.
Backbone
  Vector backbone: pME18s
  Vector type: Mammalian Expression
Growth in bacteria
  Bacterial resistance: Ampicillin, 100 μg/mL
  Growth temperature: 37°C
  Growth strain: DH5alpha
  Copy number: High Copy
Gene/Insert
  Gene/Insert name: AAEL011475 CRZ R
  Species: Aedes aegypti
  Entrez Gene: LOC5574876 (a.k.a. AaeL_AAEL011475, AAEL011475, GPRGNR2)
  Cloning method: Gateway Cloning
Terms and licenses: Academic/Nonprofit Terms; Industry Terms: Not Available to Industry
Depositor comments: The neuropeptide CDS was inserted into the pME18s plasmid using NotI and XhoI sites. Note: Plasmid contains R27L and Q136R mutations in AAEL011475
How to cite: AAEL011475 CRZ R was a gift from Leslie Vosshall (Addgene plasmid # 115406 ; http://n2t.net/addgene:115406 ; RRID:Addgene_115406)
