[The description below was written by a language model from this plasmid's Addgene catalogue record and pLannotate feature annotations shown in this document.]
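Description:
AAEL011475 CRZ R is a mammalian expression plasmid built on the pME18s backbone and intended to express an Aedes aegypti receptor in mammalian cells. The insert is the coding sequence of gene AAEL011475 (also listed as GPRGNR2), which the construct name labels as a "CRZ R" receptor. The depositor notes that this clone carries two amino-acid changes, R27L and Q136R. The record is inconsistent about assembly: the cloning method field says Gateway, while the depositor comment describes insertion through NotI and XhoI sites.

Expression is driven by the composite promoter typical of this backbone. It combines the SV40 enhancer and early promoter with a truncated HTLV-1 5' LTR segment, followed by a modified SV40 intron with splice donor and acceptor sites to aid transcript processing. An SV40 polyadenylation signal lies downstream. In bacteria the plasmid replicates from a high-copy ColE1/pUC-type origin and is selected with ampicillin through the β-lactamase gene and its own promoter. No mammalian selection marker, epitope tag or reporter is annotated, which fits transient transfection.

The feature table does not annotate the receptor coding sequence. In the 3,512 nt sequence record, the unannotated stretch between the intron and the poly(A) signal is only about 660 nt, so how the full receptor insert is represented in that record is unclear. The associated publication concerns small-molecule agonists of a mosquito neuropeptide receptor, suggesting that this plasmid was used for heterologous expression of mosquito receptors in cell-based assays, though the record does not give its specific role.
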