Features (pLannotate 1.2.2; 7 found; start..end, strand, type, name):
      1..330     +  promoter       SV40 promoter: SV40 enhancer and early promoter
    346..614     +  LTR            5' LTR (truncated): truncated 5' long terminal repeat (LTR) from human T-cell leukemia virus (HTLV) type 1
    644..740     +  intron         SV40 intron: modified SV40 intron with splice donor and acceptor sites
   1400..1534    +  polyA_signal   SV40 poly(A) signal: SV40 polyadenylation signal
   1744..2332    -  rep_origin     ori: high-copy-number ColE1/pMB1/pBR322/pUC origin of replication
   2503..3363    -  CDS            AmpR: β-lactamase; bla; confers resistance to ampicillin, carbenicillin, and related antibiotics
   3364..3468    -  promoter       AmpR promoter: bla
>Addgene plasmid #115406 | AAEL011475 CRZ R | addgene full sequence | sequence record 221080 | Addgene NGS Result
GTGTGTCAGTTAGGGTGTGGAAAGTCCCCAGGCTCCCCAGCAGGCAGAAGTATGCAAAGCATGCATCTCA
ATTAGTCAGCAACCAGGTGTGGAAAGTCCCCAGGCTCCCCAGCAGGCAGAAGTATGCAAAGCATGCATCT
CAATTAGTCAGCAACCATAGTCCCGCCCCTAACTCCGCCCATCCCGCCCCTAACTCCGCCCAGTTCCGCC
CATTCTCCGCCCCATGGCTGACTAATTTTTTTTATTTATGCAGAGGCCGAGGCCGCCTCGGCCTCTGAGC
TATTCCAGAAGTAGTGAGGAGGCTTTTTTGGAGGCCTAGGCTTTTGCAAAAAGCTCCTCGATCGAGGGGC
TCGCATCTCTCCTTCACGCGCCCGCCGCCCTACCTGAGGCCGCCATCCACGCCGGTTGAGTCGCGTTCTG
CCGCCTCCCGCCTGTGGTGCCTCCTGAACTGCGTCCGCCGTCTAGGTAAGTTTAAAGCTCAGGTCGAGAC
CGGGCCTTTGTCCGGCGCTCCCTTGGAGCCTACCTAGACTCAGCCGGCTCTCCACGCTTTGCCTGACCCT
GCTTGCTCAACTCTACGTCTTTGTTTCGTTTTCTGTTCTGCGCCGTTACAGATCCAAGCTCTGAAAAACC
AGAAAGTTAACTGGTAAGTTTAGTCTTTTTGTCTTTTATTTCAGGTCCCGGATCCGGTGGTGGTGCAAAT
CAAAGAACTGCTCCTCAGTGGATGTTGCCTTTACTTCTAGGCCTGTACGGAAGTGTTACTTCTGCTCTAA
AAGCTGCGGAATTCCGGAATTTCCTCGAGTGGATGATCTTTCGGGTAGCGAAAGGTCCCTTCCTGGAGGA
CTTCTACCAGTGTGTGACGCACGGTTTCTACACCGACCTGTGGCAGGAGCAGCTGTACACTACCTTCACC
CTAGTATTTATGTTCATCATACCGTTGCTGATTCTTATTGGCACATATCTCTCCACATTTAGGACTATAT
CAAGTAGTGAGAAAATTTTTAGGATAGAAACGTCGGCCGTGGACCGGTCTTACTATCGCCGATCGGACAC
CAACCGGCAACGACTGATACACAAGGCCAAGATGAAATCCCTCCGAATCTCCGTCGTGATAGTGGTCGTT
TTCATCGTCTGCTGGACACCGTACTACATCATGATGCTGATATTTATGTTCCTCAATCCGACCGAAAGGC
TCGGCGAGGACCTGCGGACGGGCATTTTCTTCTTCGGGATGTCGAACAGCCTAATCAATCCGCTCATCTA
CGGGGCGTTCCATCTGATACCGATCCGAAGGCGTCGCAATCAGTACAATCAACATGCGGCCGCTAGACTA
GTCTAGAGAAAAAACCTCCCACACCTCCCCCTGAACCTGAAACATAAAATGAATGCAATTGTTGTTGTTA
ACTTGTTTATTGCAGCTTATAATGGTTACAAATAAAGCAATAGCATCACAAATTTCACAAATAAAGCATT
TTTTTCACTGCATTCTAGTTGTGGTTTGTCCAAACTCATCAATGTATCTTATCATGTCTGGATCCCCGGG
TACCGAGCTCGAATTAATTCCTCTTCCGCTTCCTCGCTCACTGACTCGCTGCGCTCGGTCGTTCGGCTGC
GGCGAGCGGTATCAGCTCACTCAAAGGCGGTAATACGGTTATCCACAGAATCAGGGGATAACGCAGGAAA
GAACATGTGAGCAAAAGGCCAGCAAAAGGCCAGGAACCGTAAAAAGGCCGCGTTGCTGGCGTTTTTCCAT
AGGCTCCGCCCCCCTGACGAGCATCACAAAAATCGACGCTCAAGTCAGAGGTGGCGAAACCCGACAGGAC
TATAAAGATACCAGGCGTTTCCCCCTGGAAGCTCCCTCGTGCGCTCTCCTGTTCCGACCCTGCCGCTTAC
CGGATACCTGTCCGCCTTTCTCCCTTCGGGAAGCGTGGCGCTTTCTCATAGCTCACGCTGTAGGTATCTC
AGTTCGGTGTAGGTCGTTCGCTCCAAGCTGGGCTGTGTGCACGAACCCCCCGTTCAGCCCGACCGCTGCG
CCTTATCCGGTAACTATCGTCTTGAGTCCAACCCGGTAAGACACGACTTATCGCCACTGGCAGCAGCCAC
TGGTAACAGGATTAGCAGAGCGAGGTATGTAGGCGGTGCTACAGAGTTCTTGAAGTGGTGGCCTAACTAC
GGCTACACTAGAAGAACAGTATTTGGTATCTGCGCTCTGCTGAAGCCAGTTACCTTCGGAAAAAGAGTTG
GTAGCTCTTGATCCGGCAAACAAACCACCGCTGGTAGCGGTGGTTTTTTTGTTTGCAAGCAGCAGATTAC
GCGCAGAAAAAAAGGATCTCAAGAAGATCCTTTGATCTTTTCTACGGGGTCTGACGCTCAGTGGAACGAA
AACTCACGTTAAGGGATTTTGGTCATGAGATTATCAAAAAGGATCTTCACCTAGATCCTTTTAAATTAAA
AATGAAGTTTTAAATCAATCTAAAGTATATATGAGTAAACTTGGTCTGACAGTTACCAATGCTTAATCAG
TGAGGCACCTATCTCAGCGATCTGTCTATTTCGTTCATCCATAGTTGCCTGACTCCCCGTCGTGTAGATA
ACTACGATACGGGAGGGCTTACCATCTGGCCCCAGTGCTGCAATGATACCGCGAGACCCACGCTCACCGG
CTCCAGATTTATCAGCAATAAACCAGCCAGCCGGAAGGGCCGAGCGCAGAAGTGGTCCTGCAACTTTATC
CGCCTCCATCCAGTCTATTAATTGTTGCCGGGAAGCTAGAGTAAGTAGTTCGCCAGTTAATAGTTTGCGC
AACGTTGTTGCCATTGCTACAGGCATCGTGGTGTCACGCTCGTCGTTTGGTATGGCTTCATTCAGCTCCG
GTTCCCAACGATCAAGGCGAGTTACATGATCCCCCATGTTGTGCAAAAAAGCGGTTAGCTCCTTCGGTCC
TCCGATCGTTGTCAGAAGTAAGTTGGCCGCAGTGTTATCACTCATGGTTATGGCAGCACTGCATAATTCT
CTTACTGTCATGCCATCCGTAAGATGCTTTTCTGTGACTGGTGAGTACTCAACCAAGTCATTCTGAGAAT
AGTGTATGCGGCGACCGAGTTGCTCTTGCCCGGCGTCAATACGGGATAATACCGCGCCACATAGCAGAAC
TTTAAAAGTGCTCATCATTGGAAAACGTTCTTCGGGGCGAAAACTCTCAAGGATCTTACCGCTGTTGAGA
TCCAGTTCGATGTAACCCACTCGTGCACCCAACTGATCTTCAGCATCTTTTACTTTCACCAGCGTTTCTG
GGTGAGCAAAAACAGGAAGGCAAAATGCCGCAAAAAAGGGAATAAGGGCGACACGGAAATGTTGAATACT
CATACTCTTCCTTTTTCAATATTATTGAAGCATTTATCAGGGTTATTGTCTCATGAGCGGATACATATTT
GAATGTATTTAGAAAAATAAACAAATAGGGGTTCCGCGCACATTTCCCCGAAAAGTGCCACCTGCAAGCT
TGGCTGTGGAAT
