>Addgene plasmid #115406 | AAEL011475 CRZ R | depositor partial sequence | sequence record 217412 | neuropeptide CDS
ATGGATGATCTTTCGGGTAGCGAAAGGTCCCTTCCTGGAGGACTTCTACCAGTGTGTGACGCACGGTTTC
TACACCGACCGGTGGCAGGAGCAGCTGTACACTACCTTCACCCTAGTATTTATGTTCATCATACCGTTGC
TGATTCTTATTGGCACATATCTCTCCACATTTAGGACTATATCAAGTAGTGAGAAAATTTTTAGGATAGA
AACGTCGGCCGTGGACCGGTCTTACTATCGCCGATCGGACACCAACCGGCAACGACTGATACACAAGGCC
AAGATGAAATCCCTCCGAATCTCCGTCGTGATAGTGGTCGTTTTCATCGTCTGCTGGACACCGTACTACA
TCATGATGCTGATATTTATGTTCCTCAATCCGACCGAAAGGCTCGGCGAGGACCTGCAGACGGGCATTTT
CTTCTTCGGGATGTCGAACAGCCTAATCAATCCGCTCATCTACGGGGCGTTCCATCTGATACCGATCCGA
AGGCGTCGCAATCAGTACAATCAACAT
